Addgene plasmid #135414: pEM01
Purpose: Expression of Hygromycin resistance from CMV promoter
Depositing lab: Nicolas Buchler. Depositing organization: Duke University. Publication: Genetic transformation of Spizellomyces punctatus, a resource for studying chytrid biology and evolutionary cell biology. Medina EM, Robinson KA, Bellingham-Johnstun K, Ianiri G, Laplante C, Fritz-Laylin LK, Buchler NE. Elife. 2020 May 11;9. pii: 52741. doi: 10.7554/eLife.52741. PubMed 32392127.
Backbone
  Vector backbone: pRS406
  Backbone size w/o insert (bp): 4287
  Total vector size (bp): 6475
  Modifications to backbone: Insert including CMVpr driving hph (HygR) and ADH1 terminator
  Vector type: Bacterial Expression, Yeast Expression
  Selectable markers: Hygromycin
Growth in bacteria
  Bacterial resistance: Ampicillin, 100 μg/mL
  Growth temperature: 37°C
  Growth strain: DH5alpha
  Copy number: High Copy
Gene/Insert
  Gene/Insert name: CMVpr hph ADH1t (alt name: CMV promoter HygR ADH1 terminator)
  Species: S. cerevisiae (budding yeast), Synthetic
  Insert size (bp): 2188
  GenBank ID: YP_007349547.1 854068
  Promoter: CMVpr
  Cloning method: Ligation Independent Cloning
  Sequencing primers: 5′ CACTTTATGCTTCCGGCTCCTATGTT; 3′ CTGCCGGTAGAGGTGTGGTCAATA
Resource information
  A portion of this plasmid was derived from a plasmid made by: CMVpr from pAB1T7 / hph from pRS306H / ADH1t from pNB780 /
Terms and licenses: Academic/Nonprofit Terms; Industry Terms: Not Available to Industry
How to cite: pEM01 was a gift from Nicolas Buchler (Addgene plasmid # 135414 ; http://n2t.net/addgene:135414 ; RRID:Addgene_135414)
