[The description below was written by a language model from this plasmid's Addgene catalogue record and pLannotate feature annotations shown in this document.]
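Description:
pEM01 is a pRS406-derived plasmid of roughly 6.5 kb, catalogued as a bacterial and yeast expression vector and built to express a hygromycin resistance gene from the CMV promoter. It is propagated in E. coli at high copy from a ColE1/pUC-type origin under ampicillin selection (bla with its own promoter). An f1 origin is also present for single-stranded DNA production. As expected for pRS406, the feature table shows the S. cerevisiae URA3 gene with its native promoter, an auxotrophic marker that can be counterselected with 5-FOA. No yeast replication origin or centromere is annotated, consistent with an integrating-type yeast backbone.

The insert of about 2.2 kb was assembled by ligation-independent cloning into the polylinker region, where it is flanked by the T3 and T7 promoters and by remnants of the lac promoter/operator and lacZα. It consists of the human cytomegalovirus immediate-early enhancer and promoter, followed by the hph coding sequence (E. coli aminoglycoside phosphotransferase, conferring hygromycin resistance) and the S. cerevisiae ADH1 transcription terminator. According to the record, each of these three parts came from a different earlier plasmid. Short fragments annotated as Ashbya gossypii TEF promoter and CYC1 terminator lie just downstream of the ADH1 terminator. They look like carry-over from a source cassette, though the record does not explain them.

The associated publication concerns genetic transformation of the chytrid fungus Spizellomyces punctatus. This suggests that pEM01 served to test whether the CMV promoter could drive a hygromycin selection marker, but the record does not state its exact experimental role.
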