Features (pLannotate 1.2.2; 22 found; start..end, strand, type, name):
    123..227     +  promoter       AmpR promoter: bla
    228..1088    +  CDS            AmpR: β-lactamase; bla; confers resistance to ampicillin, carbenicillin, and related antibiotics
   1259..1847    +  rep_origin     ori: high-copy-number ColE1/pMB1/pBR322/pUC origin of replication
   2030..2122    +  CDS            lacI (fragment): lac repressor; lacI; The lac repressor binds to the lac operator to inhibit transcription in E. coli. This inhibition can be relieved by adding lactose or isopropyl-β-D-thiogalactopyranoside (IPTG).
   2135..2156    +  protein_bind   CAP binding site: CAP binding activates transcription in the presence of cAMP. E. coli catabolite activator protein
   2171..2201    +  promoter       lac promoter: promoter for the E. coli lac operon
   2209..2225    +  protein_bind   lac operator: The lac repressor binds to the lac operator to inhibit transcription in E. coli. This inhibition can be relieved by adding lactose or isopropyl-β-D-thiogalactopyranoside (IPTG). lac repressor encoded by lacI
   2270..2288    +  promoter       T3 promoter: promoter for bacteriophage T3 RNA polymerase
   2312..2691    +  enhancer       CMV enhancer: human cytomegalovirus immediate early enhancer
   2692..2895    +  promoter       CMV promoter: human cytomegalovirus (CMV) immediate early promoter
   2911..3932    +  CDS            HygR (fragment): aminoglycoside phosphotransferase from E. coli; aph(4)-Ia; confers resistance to hygromycin
   3955..4142    +  terminator     ADH1 terminator: S. cerevisiae ADH1; transcription terminator for the S. cerevisiae alcohol dehydrogenase 1 (ADH1) gene
   4212..4419    +  promoter       TEF promoter (fragment): Ashbya gossypii TEF promoter
   4410..4489    +  terminator     CYC1 terminator (fragment): S. cerevisiae CYC1; transcription terminator for CYC1
   4508..4526    -  promoter       T7 promoter: promoter for bacteriophage T7 RNA polymerase
   4534..4689    +  CDS            lacZα (fragment): LacZα fragment of β-galactosidase; lacZ fragment
   4693..5121    +  rep_origin     f1 ori (sequence partly withheld): f1 bacteriophage origin of replication; arrow indicates direction of (+) strand synthesis
   5149..5200    -  misc_feature   bom (fragment): basis of mobility region from pBR322
   5279..6082    -  CDS            URA3: orotidine-5'-phosphate decarboxylase, required for uracil biosynthesis; S. cerevisiae URA3; yeast auxotrophic marker, counterselectable with 5-fluoroorotic acid (5-FOA)
   6083..6298    -  promoter       URA3 promoter: S. cerevisiae URA3
   6306..6355    -  misc_feature   bom (fragment): basis of mobility region from pBR322
   6457..28      -  CDS            rop (fragment) (across the origin): Rop protein, which maintains plasmids at low copy number; rop
>Addgene plasmid #135414 | pEM01 | addgene full sequence | sequence record 273591 | Addgene NGS Result
TTTCACCGTCATCACCGAAACGCGCGAGACGAAAGGGCCTCGTGATACGCCTATTTTTATAGGTTAATGT
CATGATAATAATGGTTTCTTAGACGTCAGGTGGCACTTTTCGGGGAAATGTGCGCGGAACCCCTATTTGT
TTATTTTTCTAAATACATTCAAATATGTATCCGCTCATGAGACAATAACCCTGATAAATGCTTCAATAAT
ATTGAAAAAGGAAGAGTATGAGTATTCAACATTTCCGTGTCGCCCTTATTCCCTTTTTTGCGGCATTTTG
CCTTCCTGTTTTTGCTCACCCAGAAACGCTGGTGAAAGTAAAAGATGCTGAAGATCAGTTGGGTGCACGA
GTGGGTTACATCGAACTGGATCTCAACAGCGGTAAGATCCTTGAGAGTTTTCGCCCCGAAGAACGTTTTC
CAATGATGAGCACTTTTAAAGTTCTGCTATGTGGCGCGGTATTATCCCGTATTGACGCCGGGCAAGAGCA
ACTCGGTCGCCGCATACACTATTCTCAGAATGACTTGGTTGAGTACTCACCAGTCACAGAAAAGCATCTT
ACGGATGGCATGACAGTAAGAGAATTATGCAGTGCTGCCATAACCATGAGTGATAACACTGCGGCCAACT
TACTTCTGACAACGATCGGAGGACCGAAGGAGCTAACCGCTTTTTTGCACAACATGGGGGATCATGTAAC
TCGCCTTGATCGTTGGGAACCGGAGCTGAATGAAGCCATACCAAACGACGAGCGTGACACCACGATGCCT
GTAGCAATGGCAACAACGTTGCGCAAACTATTAACTGGCGAACTACTTACTCTAGCTTCCCGGCAACAAT
TAATAGACTGGATGGAGGCGGATAAAGTTGCAGGACCACTTCTGCGCTCGGCCCTTCCGGCTGGCTGGTT
TATTGCTGATAAATCTGGAGCCGGTGAGCGTGGGTCTCGCGGTATCATTGCAGCACTGGGGCCAGATGGT
AAGCCCTCCCGTATCGTAGTTATCTACACGACGGGGAGTCAGGCAACTATGGATGAACGAAATAGACAGA
TCGCTGAGATAGGTGCCTCACTGATTAAGCATTGGTAACTGTCAGACCAAGTTTACTCATATATACTTTA
GATTGATTTAAAACTTCATTTTTAATTTAAAAGGATCTAGGTGAAGATCCTTTTTGATAATCTCATGACC
AAAATCCCTTAACGTGAGTTTTCGTTCCACTGAGCGTCAGACCCCGTAGAAAAGATCAAAGGATCTTCTT
GAGATCCTTTTTTTCTGCGCGTAATCTGCTGCTTGCAAACAAAAAAACCACCGCTACCAGCGGTGGTTTG
TTTGCCGGATCAAGAGCTACCAACTCTTTTTCCGAAGGTAACTGGCTTCAGCAGAGCGCAGATACCAAAT
ACTGTTCTTCTAGTGTAGCCGTAGTTAGGCCACCACTTCAAGAACTCTGTAGCACCGCCTACATACCTCG
CTCTGCTAATCCTGTTACCAGTGGCTGCTGCCAGTGGCGATAAGTCGTGTCTTACCGGGTTGGACTCAAG
ACGATAGTTACCGGATAAGGCGCAGCGGTCGGGCTGAACGGGGGGTTCGTGCACACAGCCCAGCTTGGAG
CGAACGACCTACACCGAACTGAGATACCTACAGCGTGAGCTATGAGAAAGCGCCACGCTTCCCGAAGGGA
GAAAGGCGGACAGGTATCCGGTAAGCGGCAGGGTCGGAACAGGAGAGCGCACGAGGGAGCTTCCAGGGGG
AAACGCCTGGTATCTTTATAGTCCTGTCGGGTTTCGCCACCTCTGACTTGAGCGTCGATTTTTGTGATGC
TCGTCAGGGGGGCGGAGCCTATGGAAAAACGCCAGCAACGCGGCCTTTTTACGGTTCCTGGCCTTTTGCT
GGCCTTTTGCTCACATGTTCTTTCCTGCGTTATCCCCTGATTCTGTGGATAACCGTATTACCGCCTTTGA
GTGAGCTGATACCGCTCGCCGCAGCCGAACGACCGAGCGCAGCGAGTCAGTGAGCGAGGAAGCGGAAGAG
CGCCCAATACGCAAACCGCCTCTCCCCGCGCGTTGGCCGATTCATTAATGCAGCTGGCACGACAGGTTTC
CCGACTGGAAAGCGGGCAGTGAGCGCAACGCAATTAATGTGAGTTAGCTCACTCATTAGGCACCCCAGGC
TTTACACTTTATGCTTCCGGCTCGTATGTTGTGTGGAATTGTGAGCGGATAACAATTTCACACAGGAAAC
AGCTATGACCATGATTACGCCAAGCGCGCAATTAACCCTCACTAAAGGGAACAAAAGCTGGAGCTGAGCT
CGACATTGATTATTGACTAGTTATTAATAGTAATCAATTACGGGGTCATTAGTTCATAGCCCATATATGG
AGTTCCGCGTTACATAACTTACGGTAAATGGCCCGCCTGGCTGACCGCCCAACGACCCCCGCCCATTGAC
GTCAATAATGACGTATGTTCCCATAGTAACGCCAATAGGGACTTTCCATTGACGTCAATGGGTGGAGTAT
TTACGGTAAACTGCCCACTTGGCAGTACATCAAGTGTATCATATGCCAAGTACGCCCCCTATTGACGTCA
ATGACGGTAAATGGCCCGCCTGGCATTATGCCCAGTACATGACCTTATGGGACTTTCCTACTTGGCAGTA
CATCTACGTATTAGTCATCGCTATTACCATGGTGATGCGGTTTTGGCAGTACATCAATGGGCGTGGATAG
CGGTTTGACTCACGGGGATTTCCAAGTCTCCACCCCATTGACGTCAATGGGAGTTTGTTTTGGCACCAAA
ATCAACGGGACTTTCCAAAATGTCGTAACAACTCCGCCCCATTGACGCAAATGGGCGGTAGGCGTGTACG
GTGGGAGGTCTATATAAGCAGAGCTTTAATTAACATGGGTAAAAAGCCTGAACTCACCGCGACGTCTGTC
GAGAAGTTTCTGATCGAAAAGTTCGACAGCGTCTCCGACCTGATGCAGCTCTCGGAGGGCGAAGAATCTC
GTGCTTTCAGCTTCGATGTAGGAGGGCGTGGATATGTCCTGCGGGTAAATAGCTGCGCCGATGGTTTCTA
CAAAGATCGTTATGTTTATCGGCACTTTGCATCGGCCGCGCTCCCGATTCCGGAAGTGCTTGACATTGGG
GAATTCAGCGAGAGCCTGACCTATTGCATCTCCCGCCGTGCACAGGGTGTCACGTTGCAAGACCTGCCTG
AAACCGAACTGCCCGCTGTTCTGCAGCCGGTCGCGGAGGCCATGGATGCGATCGCTGCGGCCGATCTTAG
CCAGACGAGCGGGTTCGGCCCATTCGGACCGCAAGGAATCGGTCAATACACTACATGGCGTGATTTCATA
TGCGCGATTGCTGATCCCCATGTGTATCACTGGCAAACTGTGATGGACGACACCGTCAGTGCGTCCGTCG
CGCAGGCTCTCGATGAGCTGATGCTTTGGGCCGAGGACTGCCCCGAAGTCCGGCACCTCGTGCACGCGGA
TTTCGGCTCCAACAATGTCCTGACGGACAATGGCCGCATAACAGCGGTCATTGACTGGAGCGAGGCGATG
TTCGGGGATTCCCAATACGAGGTCGCCAACATCTTCTTCTGGAGGCCGTGGTTGGCTTGTATGGAGCAGC
AGACGCGCTACTTCGAGCGGAGGCATCCGGAGCTTGCAGGATCGCCGCGGCTCCGGGCGTATATGCTCCG
CATTGGTCTTGACCAACTCTATCAGAGCTTGGTTGACGGCAATTTCGATGATGCAGCTTGGGCGCAGGGT
CGATGCGACGCAATCGTCCGATCCGGAGCCGGGACTGTCGGGCGTACACAAATCGCCCGCAGAAGCGCGG
CCGTCTGGACCGATGGCTGTGTAGAAGTACTCGCCGATAGTGGAAACCGACGCCCCAGCACTCGTCCGAG
GGCAAAGGAATAATGGCGCGCCACTTCTAAATAAGCGAATTTCTTATGATTTATGATTTTTATTATTAAA
TAAGTTATAAAAAAAATAAGTGTATACAAATTTTAAAGTGACTCTTAGGTTTTAAAACGAAAATTCTTAT
TCTTGAGTAACTCTTTCCTGTAGGTCAGGTTGCTTTCTCAGGTATAGTATGAGGTCGCTCTTATTGACCA
CACCTCTACCGGCAGATCCGCTAGGGATAACAGGGTAATATTGTTTAGCTTGCCTCGTCCCCGCCGGGTC
ACCCGGCCAGCGACATGGAGGCCCAGAATACCCTCCTTGACAGTCTTGACGTGCGCAGCTCAGGGGCATG
ATGTGACTGTCGCCCGTACATTTAGCCCATACATCCCCATGTATAATCATTTGCATCCATACATTTTGAT
GGCCGCACGGCGCGAAGCAAAAATTACGGCTCCTCGCTGCAGACCTGCGAGCAGGGAAACGCTCCCCTCA
CAGACGCGTGTACGCATGTAACATTATACTGAAAACCTTGCTTGAGAAGGTTTTGGGACGCTCGAAGGCT
TTAATTTGCGGCCGGTACCCAATTCGCCCTATAGTGAGTCGTATTACGCGCGCTCACTGGCCGTCGTTTT
ACAACGTCGTGACTGGGAAAACCCTGGCGTTACCCAACTTAATCGCCTTGCAGCACATCCCCCTTTCGCC
AGCTGGCGTAATAGCGAAGAGGCCCGCACCGATCGCCCTTCCCAACAGTTGCGCAGCCTGAATGGCGAAT
GG
[124 nt withheld, positions 4693-4816]
C
[91 nt withheld, positions 4818-4908]
A
[49 nt withheld, positions 4910-4958]
CCTTTGACGTTGGAGTCCACGTTCTTT
[37 nt withheld, positions 4986-5022]
ACCCTATCTCGGTCTATTCTTTTGATTTATAAGGGATTTTGCCGATTTCGGCCTATTGGTTAAAAAATGA
GCTGATTTAACAAAAATTTAACGCGAATTTTAACAAAATATTAACGCTTACAATTTCCTGATGCGGTATT
TTCTCCTTACGCATCTGTGCGGTATTTCACACCGCATAGGGTAATAACTGATATAATTAAATTGAAGCTC
TAATTTGTGAGTTTAGTATACATGCATTTACTTATAATACAGTTTTTTAGTTTTGCTGGCCGCATCTTCT
CAAATATGCTTCCCAGCCTGCTTTTCTGTAACGTTCACCCTCTACCTTAGCATCCCTTCCCTTTGCAAAT
AGTCCTCTTCCAACAATAATAATGTCAGATCCTGTAGAGACCACATCATCCACGGTTCTATACTGTTGAC
CCAATGCGTCTCCCTTGTCATCTAAACCCACACCGGGTGTCATAATCAACCAATCGTAACCTTCATCTCT
TCCACCCATGTCTCTTTGAGCAATAAAGCCGATAACAAAATCTTTGTCGCTCTTCGCAATGTCAACAGTA
CCCTTAGTATATTCTCCAGTAGATAGGGAGCCCTTGCATGACAATTCTGCTAACATCAAAAGGCCTCTAG
GTTCCTTTGTTACTTCTTCTGCCGCCTGCTTCAAACCGCTAACAATACCTGGGCCCACCACACCGTGTGC
ATTCGTAATGTCTGCCCATTCTGCTATTCTGTATACACCCGCAGAGTACTGCAATTTGACTGTATTACCA
ATGTCAGCAAATTTTCTGTCTTCGAAGAGTAAAAAATTGTACTTGGCGGATAATGCCTTTAGCGGCTTAA
CTGTGCCCTCCATGGAAAAATCAGTCAAGATATCCACATGTGTTTTTAGTAAACAAATTTTGGGACCTAA
TGCTTCAACTAACTCCAGTAATTCCTTGGTGGTACGAACATCCAATGAAGCACACAAGTTTGTTTGCTTT
TCGTGCATGATATTAAATAGCTTGGCAGCAACAGGACTAGGATGAGTAGCAGCACGTTCCTTATATGTAG
CTTTCGACATGATTTATCTTCGTTTCCTGCAGGTTTTTGTTCTGTGCAGTTGGGTTAAGAATACTGGGCA
ATTTCATGTTTCTTCAACACTACATATGCGTATATATACCAATCTAAGTCTGTGCTCCTTCCTTCGTTCT
TCCTTCTGTTCGGAGATTACCGAATCAAAAAAATTTCAAGGAAACCGAAATCAAAAAAAAGAATAAAAAA
AAAATGATGAATTGAAAAGGTGGTATGGTGCACTCTCAGTACAATCTGCTCTGATGCCGCATAGTTAAGC
CAGCCCCGACACCCGCCAACACCCGCTGACGCGCCCTGACGGGCTTGTCTGCTCCCGGCATCCGCTTACA
GACAAGCTGTGACCGTCTCCGGGAGCTGCATGTGTCAGAGGT
